Addgene plasmid #98893: pARiBo4
Purpose: Expresses ARiBo-fused RNA in vitro with T7 RNA polymerase
Depositing lab: Pascale Legault. Depositing organization: University of Montreal. Publication: Affinity purification of T7 RNA transcripts with homogeneous ends using ARiBo and CRISPR tags. Salvail-Lacoste A, Di Tomasso G, Piette BL, Legault P. RNA. 2013 Jul;19(7):1003-14. doi: 10.1261/rna.037432.112. Epub 2013 May 8. PubMed 23657939.
Backbone
  Vector backbone: pTZ19R
  Backbone manufacturer: Fisher Scientific
  Backbone size w/o insert (bp): 2790
  Total vector size (bp): 2959
  Modifications to backbone: The T7 promotor was removed from the pTZ19R vector backbone but included in the vector insert.
  Vector type: in vitro transcription vector
Growth in bacteria
  Bacterial resistance: Ampicillin, 100 μg/mL
  Growth temperature: 37°C
  Growth strain: DH5alpha
  Copy number: High Copy
Gene/Insert
  Gene/Insert name: ARiBo4
  Species: Synthetic
  Insert size (bp): 169
  Promoter: T7 promoter
  Cloning method: Restriction Enzyme; 5′ cloning site HindIII (not destroyed); 3′ cloning site EcoRI (not destroyed)
  Sequencing primers: 5′ TCACACAGGAAACAGCTATGACCA
Terms and licenses: Academic/Nonprofit Terms; Industry Terms: Not Available to Industry
How to cite: pARiBo4 was a gift from Pascale Legault (Addgene plasmid # 98893 ; http://n2t.net/addgene:98893 ; RRID:Addgene_98893)
