[The description below was written by a language model from this plasmid's Addgene catalogue record and pLannotate feature annotations shown in this document.]
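Description:
pARiBo4 is a small, high-copy in vitro transcription vector built on the pTZ19R backbone and maintained in E. coli under ampicillin selection. The feature table shows the expected propagation elements: a β-lactamase (AmpR) gene with its own promoter and a ColE1/pUC-type origin of replication. It also shows remnants of the lac region (CAP binding site, lac promoter and operator, and a lacZα fragment) flanking the cloning site. Several other short hits, namely fragments annotated as RSF ori, lacI, bom and rop, are partial matches and are probably backbone remnants rather than functional parts.

The payload is a 169 bp synthetic insert, ARiBo4, cloned between HindIII and EcoRI sites that are both preserved. According to the record, the native T7 promoter of pTZ19R was removed and a T7 promoter is instead supplied within the insert, although the annotation software did not call it as a separate feature. The one insert element it did detect is a glmS ribozyme, a self-cleaving RNA activated by glucosamine-6-phosphate. The other components of the tag are not itemised in the record.

The stated purpose is to produce RNAs fused to the ARiBo tag by run-off transcription with T7 RNA polymerase. The associated work concerns affinity purification of T7 transcripts with homogeneous ends. In this arrangement an RNA of interest is transcribed upstream of the tag, and induced glmS cleavage can then release it with a defined 3′ end.

The sequenced record is 2,804 nt, somewhat shorter than the 2,959 bp total listed in the catalogue. The record does not explain this discrepancy.
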