Features (pLannotate 1.2.2; 12 found; start..end, strand, type, name):
     56..189     +  rep_origin     RSF ori (fragment): Plasmids containing the RSF 1030 origin of replication can be propagated in E. coli cells that contain additional plasmids with compatible origins.
    191..283     +  CDS            lacI (fragment): lac repressor; lacI; The lac repressor binds to the lac operator to inhibit transcription in E. coli. This inhibition can be relieved by adding lactose or isopropyl-β-D-thiogalactopyranoside (IPTG).
    296..317     +  protein_bind   CAP binding site: CAP binding activates transcription in the presence of cAMP. E. coli catabolite activator protein
    332..362     +  promoter       lac promoter: promoter for the E. coli lac operon
    370..386     +  protein_bind   lac operator: The lac repressor binds to the lac operator to inhibit transcription in E. coli. This inhibition can be relieved by adding lactose or isopropyl-β-D-thiogalactopyranoside (IPTG). lac repressor encoded by lacI
    433..595     +  ncRNA          glmS: Accession: RF00234 - glmS glucosamine-6-phosphate activated ribozyme
    594..751     +  CDS            lacZα (fragment): LacZα fragment of β-galactosidase; lacZ fragment
    757..856     -  misc_feature   bom (fragment): basis of mobility region from pBR322
    958..993     -  CDS            rop (fragment): Rop protein, which maintains plasmids at low copy number; rop
   1088..1192    +  promoter       AmpR promoter: bla
   1193..2053    +  CDS            AmpR: β-lactamase; bla; confers resistance to ampicillin, carbenicillin, and related antibiotics
   2224..8       +  rep_origin     ori (across the origin): high-copy-number ColE1/pMB1/pBR322/pUC origin of replication
>Addgene plasmid #98893 | pARiBo4 | addgene full sequence | sequence record 192687 | Addgene NGS Result
TATGGAAAAACGCCAGCAACGCGGCCTTTTTACGGTTCCTGGCCTTTTGCTGGCCTTTTGCTCACATGTT
CTTTCCTGCGTTATCCCCTGATTCTGTGGATAACCGTATTACCGCCTTTGAGTGAGCTGATACCGCTCGC
CGCAGCCGAACGACCGAGCGCAGCGAGTCAGTGAGCGAGGAAGCGGAAGAGCGCCCAATACGCAAACCGC
CTCTCCCCGCGCGTTGGCCGATTCATTAATGCAGCTGGCACGACAGGTTTCCCGACTGGAAAGCGGGCAG
TGAGCGCAACGCAATTAATGTGAGTTAGCTCACTCATTAGGCACCCCAGGCTTTACACTTTATGCTTCCG
GCTCGTATGTTGTGTGGAATTGTGAGCGGATAACAATTTCACACAGGAAACAGCTATGACCATGATTACG
CCAAGCTTTAATACGACTCACTATAGCGCCGAACTGGGCCCTGAAGAAGGGCTCAGTTGACGAGGTAGAC
GTTATCGAGATTTCGGCGGATGCGTCTCGGTTGTTCATCACAACCGCAAACTTTTACTTAAATCATTAAG
GTGACTTAGTGGACAAAGGTGAAAGTGTGATGAATTCACTGGCCGTCGTTTTACAACGTCGTGACTGGGA
AAACCCTGGCGTTACCCAACTTAATCGCCTTGCAGCACATCCCCCTTTCGCCAGCTGGCGTAATAGCGAA
GAGGCCCGCACCGATCGCCCTTCCCAACAGTTGCGCAGCCTGAATGGCGAATGGCGCCTGATGCGGTATT
TTCTCCTTACGCATCTGTGCGGTATTTCACACCGCATATGGTGCACTCTCAGTACAATCTGCTCTGATGC
CGCATAGTTAAGCCAGCCCCGACACCCGCCAACACCCGCTGACGCGCCCTGACGGGCTTGTCTGCTCCCG
GCATCCGCTTACAGACAAGCTGTGACCGTCTCCGGGAGCTGCATGTGTCAGAGGTTTTCACCGTCATCAC
CGAAACGCGCGAGACGAAAGGGCCTCGTGATACGCCTATTTTTATAGGTTAATGTCATGATAATAATGGT
TTCTTAGACGTCAGGTGGCACTTTTCGGGGAAATGTGCGCGGAACCCCTATTTGTTTATTTTTCTAAATA
CATTCAAATATGTATCCGCTCATGAGACAATAACCCTGATAAATGCTTCAATAATATTGAAAAAGGAAGA
GTATGAGTATTCAACATTTCCGTGTCGCCCTTATTCCCTTTTTTGCGGCATTTTGCCTTCCTGTTTTTGC
TCACCCAGAAACGCTGGTGAAAGTAAAAGATGCTGAAGATCAGTTGGGTGCACGAGTGGGTTACATCGAA
CTGGATCTCAACAGCGGTAAGATCCTTGAGAGTTTTCGCCCCGAAGAACGTTTTCCAATGATGAGCACTT
TTAAAGTTCTGCTATGTGGCGCGGTATTATCCCGTATTGACGCCGGGCAAGAGCAACTCGGTCGCCGCAT
ACACTATTCTCAGAATGACTTGGTTGAGTACTCACCAGTCACAGAAAAGCATCTTACGGATGGCATGACA
GTAAGAGAATTATGCAGTGCTGCCATAACCATGAGTGATAACACTGCGGCCAACTTACTTCTGACAACGA
TCGGAGGACCGAAGGAGCTAACCGCTTTTTTGCACAACATGGGGGATCATGTAACTCGCCTTGATCGTTG
GGAACCGGAGCTGAATGAAGCCATACCAAACGACGAGCGTGACACCACGATGCCTGTAGCAATGGCAACA
ACGTTGCGCAAACTATTAACTGGCGAACTACTTACTCTAGCTTCCCGGCAACAATTAATAGACTGGATGG
AGGCGGATAAAGTTGCAGGACCACTTCTGCGCTCGGCCCTTCCGGCTGGCTGGTTTATTGCTGATAAATC
TGGAGCCGGTGAGCGTGGGTCTCGCGGTATCATTGCAGCACTGGGGCCAGATGGTAAGCCCTCCCGTATC
GTAGTTATCTACACGACGGGGAGTCAGGCAACTATGGATGAACGAAATAGACAGATCGCTGAGATAGGTG
CCTCACTGATTAAGCATTGGTAACTGTCAGACCAAGTTTACTCATATATACTTTAGATTGATTTAAAACT
TCATTTTTAATTTAAAAGGATCTAGGTGAAGATCCTTTTTGATAATCTCATGACCAAAATCCCTTAACGT
GAGTTTTCGTTCCACTGAGCGTCAGACCCCGTAGAAAAGATCAAAGGATCTTCTTGAGATCCTTTTTTTC
TGCGCGTAATCTGCTGCTTGCAAACAAAAAAACCACCGCTACCAGCGGTGGTTTGTTTGCCGGATCAAGA
GCTACCAACTCTTTTTCCGAAGGTAACTGGCTTCAGCAGAGCGCAGATACCAAATACTGTTCTTCTAGTG
TAGCCGTAGTTAGGCCACCACTTCAAGAACTCTGTAGCACCGCCTACATACCTCGCTCTGCTAATCCTGT
TACCAGTGGCTGCTGCCAGTGGCGATAAGTCGTGTCTTACCGGGTTGGACTCAAGACGATAGTTACCGGA
TAAGGCGCAGCGGTCGGGCTGAACGGGGGGTTCGTGCACACAGCCCAGCTTGGAGCGAACGACCTACACC
GAACTGAGATACCTACAGCGTGAGCTATGAGAAAGCGCCACGCTTCCCGAAGGGAGAAAGGCGGACAGGT
ATCCGGTAAGCGGCAGGGTCGGAACAGGAGAGCGCACGAGGGAGCTTCCAGGGGGAAACGCCTGGTATCT
TTATAGTCCTGTCGGGTTTCGCCACCTCTGACTTGAGCGTCGATTTTTGTGATGCTCGTCAGGGGGGCGG
AGCC
