>Addgene plasmid #98893 | pARiBo4 | depositor partial sequence | sequence record 181256 | Gene insert with T7 promotor and ARiBo4 tag
TAATACGACTCACTATAGCGCCGAACTGGGCCCTGAAGAAGGGCTCAGTTGACGAGGTAGACGTTATCGA
GATTTCGGCGGATGCGTCTCGGTTGTTCATCACAACCGCAAACTTTTACTTAAATCATTAAGGTGACTTA
GTGGACAAAGGTGAAAGTGTGAT
